Addgene plasmid #41089: tol2-mpx-cxcr4b whim-gfp
Depositing lab: Anna Huttenlocher. Depositing organization: University of Wisconsin, Madison. Publication: Live imaging of neutrophil motility in a zebrafish model of WHIM syndrome. Walters KB, Green JM, Surfus JC, Yoo SK, Huttenlocher A. Blood. 2010 Oct 14;116(15):2803-11. Epub 2010 Jun 30. 10.1182/blood-2010-03-276972 PubMed 20592249.
Backbone
  Vector backbone: tol2
  Backbone size w/o insert (bp): 3000
  Total vector size (bp): 13300
  Modifications to backbone: added mpx promoter, truncated cxcr4b, and EGFP
  Vector type: Bacterial Expression
Growth in bacteria
  Bacterial resistance: Ampicillin, 100 μg/mL
  Growth temperature: 37°C
  Growth strain: DH5alpha
  Copy number: Unknown
Gene/Insert
  Gene/Insert name: CXCR4b-WHIM
  Species: D. rerio (zebrafish)
  Insert size (bp): 1002
  Mutation: deleted last 19 amino acids of cxcr4b
  Entrez Gene: cxcr4b (a.k.a. CXCR4, cb403, zgc:109863)
  Promoter: mpx
  Tag / fusion protein: GFP (C terminal on insert)
  Cloning method: Restriction Enzyme; 5′ cloning site MluI (unknown if destroyed); 3′ cloning site NotI (not destroyed)
  Sequencing primers: 5′ ccaggtcattgcacaacaccag; 3′ gttatccgctcacaattccacac
Terms and licenses: Academic/Nonprofit Terms; Industry Terms: Not Available to Industry
How to cite: tol2-mpx-cxcr4b whim-gfp was a gift from Anna Huttenlocher (Addgene plasmid # 41089 ; http://n2t.net/addgene:41089 ; RRID:Addgene_41089)
