[The description below was written by a language model from this plasmid's Addgene catalogue record.]
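Description:
tol2-mpx-cxcr4b whim-gfp is a Tol2 transposon-based transgenesis plasmid of about 13.3 kb, built on a roughly 3 kb tol2 backbone to which the mpx promoter, a truncated zebrafish cxcr4b coding sequence and EGFP were added. The catalogue lists the vector type as bacterial expression, but the components point to use in zebrafish. Tol2 vectors normally carry transposon ends that allow the intervening cassette to be integrated into the genome when Tol2 transposase is supplied. The plasmid is propagated in E. coli under ampicillin selection. The copy number is recorded as unknown, and the origin of replication is not stated. No feature table accompanies the record, so the exact layout of the Tol2 arms, any polyadenylation signal and other backbone elements cannot be confirmed.

The payload is CXCR4b-WHIM, a 1002 bp insert encoding the Danio rerio chemokine receptor Cxcr4b lacking its last 19 amino acids, fused at its C terminus to GFP and cloned between MluI and NotI sites. Expression is driven by the mpx (myeloperoxidase) promoter, which is widely used to direct transgene expression to zebrafish neutrophils. C-terminal truncations of CXCR4 are the type of mutation that underlies human WHIM syndrome, where the shortened receptor tail is generally understood to impair receptor downregulation and so prolong signalling. Consistent with the associated publication, the construct serves to generate a zebrafish model of WHIM syndrome in which neutrophils express the GFP-tagged truncated receptor. The labelled cells can then be followed by live imaging to study neutrophil motility.
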