>Addgene plasmid #41089 | tol2-mpx-cxcr4b whim-gfp | addgene partial sequence | sequence record 55776 | EGFP-N 5'-CGTCGCCGTCCAGCTCGACCAG-3'
GGATCTACTGCTGATGCTCAGAGCGTTACGGGCAGATTTACTGAACCTGACGCCTAGGAAAGCATAAAGG
ATAGGGTTGAGACAGCAGTGGAAATATGCCAGCGCCTCCGTAAAGAAGATCCATTTCTCCAGACCCTGTT
CCAGGAAACAGCTGTGAGATATGACGTTCAGCATAGTCAAAGCGTCCACCAGGATGCCGGCACAGTAAGG
CAACCAGCAGATGAAGAAGCAGAGGATGAGGATGACGGTGGTCTTCAGTGCCTTCCTCTTTAGAGTCTGA
CCCTTGGAGTTCTTGGACAGTTTTGAGATGATGATACAGTAACAGGTCAAAATGATCAAACCAGGCAGCA
AAAAGCCAATGATGATGTGCTGGAAGCGGAAAACTGCTTTCCAAATGACATTGGCCTCCTGCGGGTAAGT
AAGCTCGCAGATGGTACCCATGCTCGAATTGTGGATTTTTGCAAACACCAGATCAGGAATGGTGAAAAAA
GTCGCTGGAAGCCAAACTCCAATGTAGATCACCCTTCCCGCAAGCAATTTCCTTAAGTTTTGGCTGTTTG
TGGCACGTACTACTGCAAGATAGCGGTCCAGGCTGATAAAGGCCAGGATGAGCACGCTGCTGTACAAATT
CAGAGTGTAGATCATGTTGACTGTGACGCACAGAAATCCCCCAAAATGCCACCCGCTGACTGCATCGACC
GCCCAAAATGGCAGG
