>Addgene plasmid #41089 | tol2-mpx-cxcr4b whim-gfp | addgene partial sequence | sequence record 56658 | Tol2trans-5
GTGAATATCTGTTCAGACACCCATATCCACTCTGTTCCACACAGGTCAGAGGTTTGTCCAGGAGTTCTTG
ACAGAGGTGTAAAAAGTACTCAAAAATTTTACTCAAGTGAAAGTACAAGTACTTAGGGAAAATTTTACTC
AATTAAAAGTAAAAGTATCTGGCTAGAATCTTACTTGAGTAAAAGTAAAAAAGTACTCCATTAAAATTGT
ACTTGAGTATTAAGGAAGTAAAAGGCTAGCAAGATCTGCTCGAGCCACTGGCAAAGTGACTGATCATGCG
AGCTGGAAAGCATAGCGTCCCAGACTAGCAGTGTTCAGGCTGTCACATCTGGGAAAGATGCGCTGCACAA
CCGTATTGCTCTTTTAGGAAATTCGCAACAATACAAACACTCAAAGGAGCCAAAGAACACTGGGCAAGGG
AGAAACCCAGCACGACCACGTATCGCACACTCTGGACCAGGAGAAGCAGCTCGCTTTCTCGTTTTCTCCC
TCATATGACTCTCTCAGAAGCTTCGTGTAAGATTTGAAGTGAAAAGGATGTGTCAGCTTGGCACGTGCAT
CTCTTATATATACAAGATTAATTGTAAGTAGCTCCAGCTGTGCATGCTGACGCTGCCAACTCAGTGGCAT
TTCATTGGCATTTCATTATGCTCTTTCAGATGATTGGATTCTGACAAATCCCCCATAGTGGAAGTTTCTA
CATAGCTTAGAAGTTCCTCTCCCGAAGGGCACAATGCTTGAGCATCTCAGATTAGAGTACACATGTGAGA
TTCTAGCAATGTTTATGTTGAAAACTTGATCTTGAGGTTTGCC
